Addgene plasmid #236227: Gfa104-hIRβ
Purpose: Expressing a truncated, constitutively active human insulin receptor (IRβ) in astrocyte
Depositing lab: Olivier Thibault. Depositing organization: University of Kentucky. Publication: Expression of a Constitutively Active Human Insulin Receptor in Hippocampal Neurons Does Not Alter VGCC Currents. Frazier HN, Anderson KL, Maimaiti S, Ghoweri AO, Kraner SD, Popa GJ, Hampton KK, Mendenhall MD, Norris CM, Craven RJ, Thibault O. Neurochem Res. 2019 Jan;44(1):269-280. doi: 10.1007/s11064-018-2510-2. Epub 2018 Mar 23. PubMed 29572644.
Backbone
  Vector backbone: Unknown provided by Dr. Susan Kraner
  Vector type: Bacterial Expression, AAV
Growth in bacteria
  Bacterial resistance: Ampicillin, 100 μg/mL
  Growth temperature: 37°C
  Growth strain: NEB Stable
  Copy number: High Copy
Gene/Insert
  Gene/Insert name: human Insulin Receptor beta subunit (alt name: hIR beta)
  Species: H. sapiens (human)
  Insert size (bp): 1404
  Entrez Gene: INSR (a.k.a. CD220, HHF5)
Terms and licenses: Academic/Nonprofit Terms; Industry Terms: Not Available to Industry
How to cite: Gfa104-hIRβ was a gift from Olivier Thibault (Addgene plasmid # 236227 ; http://n2t.net/addgene:236227 ; RRID:Addgene_236227)
