[The description below was written by a language model from this plasmid's Addgene catalogue record and pLannotate feature annotations shown in this document.]
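Description:
Gfa104-hIRβ is an AAV transfer plasmid of about 5.8 kb for expressing a truncated, constitutively active form of the human insulin receptor (the β subunit, from INSR) in astrocytes. The catalogue lists the backbone as unknown. The annotated sequence shows a pUC-type bacterial scaffold with a high-copy ColE1/pMB1 origin, an f1 phage origin, an ampicillin resistance gene with its own promoter, and remnants of the lac region (lacI and lacZα fragments, CAP site, lac promoter and operator). The expression cassette is flanked by AAV2 inverted terminal repeat sequences, which allow it to be packaged into recombinant AAV particles. The left ITR is detected only as short fragments.

Within the ITRs, the feature table annotates a chimeric β-globin/immunoglobulin intron, which generally improves mRNA processing and expression. This is followed by a T7 promoter, an INSR coding fragment of roughly 1.3 kb, a short HA epitope sequence matching part of a 3xHA tag at the C terminus for detection, and an SV40 polyadenylation signal with a small adjoining large T antigen remnant. The catalogue insert size of 1404 bp is slightly larger than the annotated INSR segment. No mammalian promoter is annotated. The name suggests a compact GFAP-derived (Gfa104) astrocyte promoter, which would fit the unannotated stretch of about 700 bp between the left ITR and the intron, but the record does not state this explicitly. The stated purpose is to drive ligand-independent insulin receptor signalling in astrocytes. The associated publication examined the same constitutively active receptor in hippocampal neurons.
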