Features (pLannotate 1.2.2; 19 found; start..end, strand, type, name):
     12..39      +  repeat_region  AAV2 ITR (fragment): inverted terminal repeat of adeno-associated virus serotype 2 inverted
     57..119     -  repeat_region  AAV2 ITR (fragment): inverted terminal repeat of adeno-associated virus serotype 2 inverted
    860..880     +  misc_feature   MCS (fragment): pUC18/19 multiple cloning site
    926..1058    +  intron         chimeric intron: chimera between introns from human β-globin and immunoglobulin heavy chain genes
   1103..1121    +  promoter       T7 promoter: promoter for bacteriophage T7 RNA polymerase
   1252..2541    +  CDS            INSR (fragment): INSR_HUMAN - Experimental evidence at protein level: Swiss-Prot protein existence level 1. Receptor tyrosine kinase which mediates the pleiotropic actions of insulin. Binding of insulin leads to phosphorylation of several intracellular substrates, including, insulin receptor substrates (IRS1, 2, 3, 4), SHC, GAB1, CBL and other signaling intermediates. Each of these phosphorylated proteins serve as docking proteins for other signaling proteins that contain Src-homology-2 domains (SH2 domain) that specifically recognize different phosphotyrosine residues, including the p85 regulatory subunit of
   2542..2570    +  CDS            3xHA (fragment): three tandem HA epitope tags
   2595..2716    -  polyA_signal   SV40 poly(A) signal: SV40 polyadenylation signal
   2739..2807    -  CDS            large T antigen (fragment): large T antigen from SV40 (simian virus 40)
   2878..3008    +  repeat_region  AAV2 ITR (fragment): inverted terminal repeat of adeno-associated virus serotype 2 inverted
   3022..3179    +  CDS            lacZα (fragment): LacZα fragment of β-galactosidase; lacZ fragment
   3184..3612    +  rep_origin     f1 ori (sequence partly withheld): f1 bacteriophage origin of replication; arrow indicates direction of (+) strand synthesis
   3665..3769    +  promoter       AmpR promoter: bla
   3770..4630    +  CDS            AmpR: β-lactamase; bla; confers resistance to ampicillin, carbenicillin, and related antibiotics
   4801..5389    +  rep_origin     ori: high-copy-number ColE1/pMB1/pBR322/pUC origin of replication
   5572..5664    +  CDS            lacI (fragment): lac repressor; lacI; The lac repressor binds to the lac operator to inhibit transcription in E. coli. This inhibition can be relieved by adding lactose or isopropyl-β-D-thiogalactopyranoside (IPTG).
   5677..5698    +  protein_bind   CAP binding site: CAP binding activates transcription in the presence of cAMP. E. coli catabolite activator protein
   5713..5743    +  promoter       lac promoter: promoter for the E. coli lac operon
   5751..5767    +  protein_bind   lac operator: The lac repressor binds to the lac operator to inhibit transcription in E. coli. This inhibition can be relieved by adding lactose or isopropyl-β-D-thiogalactopyranoside (IPTG). lac repressor encoded by lacI
>Addgene plasmid #236227 | Gfa104-hIRβ | addgene full sequence | sequence record 473107 | Addgene NGS Result
CCTTAATTAGGCTGCGCGCTCGCTCGCTCACTGAGGCCGCCCGGGCAAAGCCCGGGCGGCCTCAGTGAGC
GAGCGAGCGCGCAGAGAGGGAGTGGCCAACTCCATCACTAGGGGTTCCTTGTAGTTAATGATTAACCCGC
CATGCTACTTATCTACGTAGCCATGCTCTAGGAAGATCTAACATATCCTGGTGTGGAGTAGGGGACGCTG
CTCTGACAGAGGCTCGGGGGCCTGAGCTGGCTCTGTGAGCTGGGGAGGAGGCAGACAGCCAGGCCTTGTC
TGCAAGCAGACCTGGCAGCATTGGGCTGGCCGCCCCCCAGGGCCTCCTCTTCATGCCCAGTGAATGACTC
ACCTTGGCACAGACACAATGTTCGGGGTGGGCACAGTGCCTGCTTCCCGCCGCACCCCAGCCCCCCTCAA
ATGCCTTCCGAGAAGCCCATTGAGCAGGGGGCTTGCATTGCACCCCAGCCTGACAGCCTGGCATCTTGGG
ATAAAAGCAGCACAGCCCCCTAGGGGCTGCCCTTGCTGTGTGGCGCCACCGGCGGTGGAGAACAAGGCTC
TATTCAGCCTGTGCCCAGGAAAGGGGATCAGGGGATGCCCAGGCATGGACAGTGGGTGGCAGGGGGGGAG
AGGAGGGCTGTCTGCTTCCCAGAAGTCCAAGGACACAAATGGGTGAGGGGAGAGCTCTCCCCATAGCTGG
GCTGCGGCCCAACCCCACCCCCTCAGGCTATGCCAGGGGGTGTTGCCAGGGGCACCCGGGCATCGCCAGT
CTAGCCCACTCCTTCATAAAGCCCTCGCATCCCAGGAGCGAGCAGAGCCAGAGCAGGTTGGAGAGGAGAC
GCATCACCTCCGCTGCTCGCGGGGATCCTCTAGAGTCGACGGATCCGGGGAATCCTGCAGAAGTTGGTCG
TGAGGCACTGGGCAGGTAAGTATCAAGGTTACAAGACAGGTTTAAGGAGACCAATAGAAACTGGGCTTGT
CGAGACAGAGAAGACTCTTGCGTTTCTGATAGGCACCTATTGGTCTTACTGACATCCACTTTGCCTTTCT
CTCCACAGGTGTCCACTCCCAGTTCAATTACAGCTCTTAAGGCTAGAGTACTTAATACGACTCACTATAG
GCTAGCCTCGAGAATTCATGGGCACCGGGGGCCGGCGGGGGGCGGCGGCGGCGCCGCTGCTGGTGGCGGT
GGCCGCGCTGCTACTGGGCGCCGCGGGCCACCTGTACCCCGGAGAGGTGTGTCCCGGCATGGATATTGCA
AAAATTATCATCGGCCCCCTCATCTTTGTCTTTCTCTTCAGTGTTGTGATTGGAAGTATTTATCTATTCC
TGAGAAAGAGGCAGCCAGATGGGCCGCTGGGACCGCTTTACGCTTCTTCAAACCCTGAGTATCTCAGTGC
CAGTGATGTGTTTCCATGCTCTGTGTACGTGCCGGACGAGTGGGAGGTGTCTCGAGAGAAGATCACCCTC
CTTCGAGAGCTGGGGCAGGGCTCCTTCGGCATGGTGTATGAGGGCAATGCCAGGGACATCATCAAGGGTG
AGGCAGAGACCCGCGTGGCGGTGAAGACGGTCAACGAGTCAGCCAGTCTCCGAGAGCGGATTGAGTTCCT
CAATGAGGCCTCGGTCATGAAGGGCTTCACCTGCCATCATGTGGTGCGCCTCCTGGGAGTGGTGTCCAAG
GGCCAGCCCACGCTGGTGGTGATGGAGCTGATGGCTCACGGAGACCTGAAGAGCTACCTCCGTTCTCTGC
GGCCAGAGGCTGAGAATAATCCTGGCCGCCCTCCCCCTACCCTTCAAGAGATGATTCAGATGGCGGCAGA
GATTGCTGACGGGATGGCCTACCTGAACGCCAAGAAGTTTGTGCATCGGGACCTGGCAGCGAGAAACTGC
ATGGTCGCCCATGATTTTACTGTCAAAATTGGAGACTTTGGAATGACCAGAGACATCTATGAAACGGATT
ACTACCGGAAAGGGGGCAAGGGTCTGCTCCCTGTACGGTGGATGGCACCGGAGTCCCTGAAGGATGGGGT
CTTCACCACTTCTTCTGACATGTGGTCCTTTGGCGTGGTCCTTTGGGAAATCACCAGCTTGGCAGAACAG
CCTTACCAAGGCCTGTCTAATGAACAGGTGTTGAAATTTGTCATGGATGGAGGGTATCTGGATCAACCCG
ACAACTGTCCAGAGAGAGTCACTGACCTCATGCGCATGTGCTGGCAATTCAACCCCAAGATGAGGCCAAC
CTTCCTGGAGATTGTCAACCTGCTCAAGGACGACCTGCACCCCAGCTTTCCAGAGGTGTCGTTCTTCCAC
AGCGAGGAGAACAAGGCTCCCGAGAGTGAGGAGCTGGAGATGGAGTTTGAGGACATGGAGAATGTGCCCC
TGGACCGTTCCTCGCACTGTCAGAGGGAGGAGGCGGGGGGCCGGGATGGAGGGTCCTCGCTGGGTTTCAA
GCGGAGCTACGAGGAACACATCCCTTACACACACATGAACGGAGGCAAGAAAAACGGGCGGATTCTGACC
TTGCCTCGGTCCAATCCTTCCTACCCATACGATGTTCCAGATTACGCTTAGGCGGCCGCTTCGAGCAGAC
ATGATAAGATACATTGATGAGTTTGGACAAACCACAACTAGAATGCAGTGAAAAAAATGCTTTATTTGTG
AAATTTGTGATGCTATTGCTTTATTTGTAACCATTATAAGCTGCAATAAACAAGTTAACAACAACAATTG
CATTCATTTTATGTTTCAGGTTCAGGGGGAGATGTGGGAGGTTTTTTAAAGCAAGTAAAACCTCTACAAA
TGTGGTAAAATCGATAAGGATCTTCCTAGAGCATGGCTACGTAGATAAGTAGCATGGCGGGTTAATCATT
AACTACAAGGAACCCCTAGTGATGGAGTTGGCCACTCCCTCTCTGCGCGCTCGCTCGCTCACTGAGGCCG
GGCGACCAAAGGTCGCCCGACGCCCGGGCTTTGCCCGGGCGGCCTCAGTGAGCGAGCGAGCGCGCAGCCT
TAATTAACCTAATTCACTGGCCGTCGTTTTACAACGTCGTGACTGGGAAAACCCTGGCGTTACCCAACTT
AATCGCCTTGCAGCACATCCCCCTTTCGCCAGCTGGCGTAATAGCGAAGAGGCCCGCACCGATCGCCCTT
CCCAACAGTTGCGCAGCCTGAATGGCGAATGGG
[124 nt withheld, positions 3184-3307]
C
[91 nt withheld, positions 3309-3399]
A
[49 nt withheld, positions 3401-3449]
CCTTTGACGTTGGAGTCCACGTTCTTT
[37 nt withheld, positions 3477-3513]
ACCCTATCTCGGTCTATTCTTTTGATTTATAAGGGATTTTGCCGATTTCGGCCTATTGGTTAAAAAATGA
GCTGATTTAACAAAAATTTAACGCGAATTTTAACAAAATATTAACGCTTACAATTTAGGTGGCACTTTTC
GGGGAAATGTGCGCGGAACCCCTATTTGTTTATTTTTCTAAATACATTCAAATATGTATCCGCTCATGAG
ACAATAACCCTGATAAATGCTTCAATAATATTGAAAAAGGAAGAGTATGAGTATTCAACATTTCCGTGTC
GCCCTTATTCCCTTTTTTGCGGCATTTTGCCTTCCTGTTTTTGCTCACCCAGAAACGCTGGTGAAAGTAA
AAGATGCTGAAGATCAGTTGGGTGCACGAGTGGGTTACATCGAACTGGATCTCAACAGCGGTAAGATCCT
TGAGAGTTTTCGCCCCGAAGAACGTTTTCCAATGATGAGCACTTTTAAAGTTCTGCTATGTGGCGCGGTA
TTATCCCGTATTGACGCCGGGCAAGAGCAACTCGGTCGCCGCATACACTATTCTCAGAATGACTTGGTTG
AGTACTCACCAGTCACAGAAAAGCATCTTACGGATGGCATGACAGTAAGAGAATTATGCAGTGCTGCCAT
AACCATGAGTGATAACACTGCGGCCAACTTACTTCTGACAACGATCGGAGGACCGAAGGAGCTAACCGCT
TTTTTGCACAACATGGGGGATCATGTAACTCGCCTTGATCGTTGGGAACCGGAGCTGAATGAAGCCATAC
CAAACGACGAGCGTGACACCACGATGCCTGTAGCAATGGCAACAACGTTGCGCAAACTATTAACTGGCGA
ACTACTTACTCTAGCTTCCCGGCAACAATTAATAGACTGGATGGAGGCGGATAAAGTTGCAGGACCACTT
CTGCGCTCGGCCCTTCCGGCTGGCTGGTTTATTGCTGATAAATCTGGAGCCGGTGAGCGTGGGTCTCGCG
GTATCATTGCAGCACTGGGGCCAGATGGTAAGCCCTCCCGTATCGTAGTTATCTACACGACGGGGAGTCA
GGCAACTATGGATGAACGAAATAGACAGATCGCTGAGATAGGTGCCTCACTGATTAAGCATTGGTAACTG
TCAGACCAAGTTTACTCATATATACTTTAGATTGATTTAAAACTTCATTTTTAATTTAAAAGGATCTAGG
TGAAGATCCTTTTTGATAATCTCATGACCAAAATCCCTTAACGTGAGTTTTCGTTCCACTGAGCGTCAGA
CCCCGTAGAAAAGATCAAAGGATCTTCTTGAGATCCTTTTTTTCTGCGCGTAATCTGCTGCTTGCAAACA
AAAAAACCACCGCTACCAGCGGTGGTTTGTTTGCCGGATCAAGAGCTACCAACTCTTTTTCCGAAGGTAA
CTGGCTTCAGCAGAGCGCAGATACCAAATACTGTTCTTCTAGTGTAGCCGTAGTTAGGCCACCACTTCAA
GAACTCTGTAGCACCGCCTACATACCTCGCTCTGCTAATCCTGTTACCAGTGGCTGCTGCCAGTGGCGAT
AAGTCGTGTCTTACCGGGTTGGACTCAAGACGATAGTTACCGGATAAGGCGCAGCGGTCGGGCTGAACGG
GGGGTTCGTGCACACAGCCCAGCTTGGAGCGAACGACCTACACCGAACTGAGATACCTACAGCGTGAGCT
ATGAGAAAGCGCCACGCTTCCCGAAGGGAGAAAGGCGGACAGGTATCCGGTAAGCGGCAGGGTCGGAACA
GGAGAGCGCACGAGGGAGCTTCCAGGGGGAAACGCCTGGTATCTTTATAGTCCTGTCGGGTTTCGCCACC
TCTGACTTGAGCGTCGATTTTTGTGATGCTCGTCAGGGGGGCGGAGCCTATGGAAAAACGCCAGCAACGC
GGCCTTTTTACGGTTCCTGGCCTTTTGCTGGCCTTTTGCTCACATGTTCTTTCCTGCGTTATCCCCTGAT
TCTGTGGATAACCGTATTACCGCCTTTGAGTGAGCTGATACCGCTCGCCGCAGCCGAACGACCGAGCGCA
GCGAGTCAGTGAGCGAGGAAGCGGAAGAGCGCCCAATACGCAAACCGCCTCTCCCCGCGCGTTGGCCGAT
TCATTAATGCAGCTGGCACGACAGGTTTCCCGACTGGAAAGCGGGCAGTGAGCGCAACGCAATTAATGTG
AGTTAGCTCACTCATTAGGCACCCCAGGCTTTACACTTTATGCTTCCGGCTCGTATGTTGTGTGGAATTG
TGAGCGGATAACAATTTCACACAGGAAACAGCTATGACCATGATTACGCCAGATTTAATTAAGG
